Addgene plasmid #108317: p005-RFP-strong
Purpose: Synthetic RFP based on Corynactis spp under strong synthetic constitutive promoter pFAB4005; kanamycin resistant.
Depositing lab: Jaroslaw Bryk. Depositing organization: University of Huddersfield. Publication: UNIGEMS: plasmids and parts to facilitate teaching on assembly, gene expression control and logic in E. coli. Siddall A, Williams AA, Sanders J, Denton JA, Madden D, Schollar J, Bryk J. bioRxiv 2021.06.20.449138 10.1101/2021.06.20.449138.
Backbone
  Vector backbone: pJ401
  Backbone manufacturer: DNA2.0
  Backbone size w/o insert (bp): 3654
  Total vector size (bp): 4466
  Vector type: Bacterial Expression
Growth in bacteria
  Bacterial resistance: Kanamycin, 50 μg/mL
  Growth temperature: 37°C
  Growth strain: DH5alpha
  Copy number: High Copy
Gene/Insert
  Gene/Insert name: RFP under controlf of strong synthetic constitutive promoter pFAB4005
  Species: Synthetic; Corynactis
  Insert size (bp): 813
  Promoter: pFAB4005
  Cloning method: Gibson Cloning
  Sequencing primers: 5′ CTCGAAAATAATAAAGGGAAAATCAG; 3′ CTCAGAAGTGAAACGCCGTA
Resource information
  A portion of this plasmid was derived from a plasmid made by: It was synthesized by DNA2.0
Terms and licenses: Academic/Nonprofit Terms; Industry Terms: Not Available to Industry
Depositor comments: Please visit https://www.biorxiv.org/content/10.1101/2021.06.20.449138v1 for bioRxiv preprint.
How to cite: p005-RFP-strong was a gift from Jaroslaw Bryk (Addgene plasmid # 108317 ; http://n2t.net/addgene:108317 ; RRID:Addgene_108317)
