[The description below was written by a language model from this plasmid's Addgene catalogue record and pLannotate feature annotations shown in this document.]
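Description:
p005-RFP-strong is a high-copy bacterial expression plasmid of about 4.5 kb, built on the commercially synthesised pJ401 backbone and intended for use in E. coli. It replicates from a ColE1/pMB1/pUC-type origin and is selected with kanamycin through an aph(3')-Ia aminoglycoside phosphotransferase gene, which the annotation places downstream of a fragment of the bla (AmpR) promoter. The backbone also carries a lacI repressor gene with its own promoter, spanning the numbering origin of the circular sequence. This appears to be a backbone component rather than a regulator of the insert, since the insert's promoter is described as constitutive.

The payload is an insert of roughly 0.8 kb, introduced by Gibson assembly, that encodes a synthetic red fluorescent protein based on a Corynactis species. The feature table identifies the coding sequence as ccalRFP1, a constitutively fluorescent red protein derived from Corynactis californica. According to the catalogue entry, expression is driven by pFAB4005, a strong synthetic constitutive promoter. The automated annotation does not mark this promoter, but there is an unannotated stretch upstream of the RFP coding sequence. Fragments of the rrnB T1 and T2 terminators and an adjacent 5S rRNA sequence flank the expression region and help insulate it transcriptionally. A very short lacZα fragment is also annotated and is probably a vestigial remnant.

The plasmid belongs to a set of plasmids and parts designed for teaching DNA assembly, control of gene expression and genetic logic in E. coli. Within that set it serves as the strong-expression RFP construct, giving visibly red cells without induction.
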