Features (pLannotate 1.2.2; 11 found; start..end, strand, type, name):
    476..1064    +  rep_origin     ori: high-copy-number ColE1/pMB1/pBR322/pUC origin of replication
   1289..1306    +  terminator     rrnB T2 terminator (fragment): transcription terminator T2 from the E. coli rrnB gene
   1331..1350    -  CDS            lacZα (fragment): LacZα fragment of β-galactosidase; lacZ fragment
   1829..2491    +  CDS            ccalRFP1: ccalRFP1 is a basic (constitutively fluorescent) red fluorescent protein published in 2008, derived from Corynactis californica.
   2542..2582    -  terminator     rrnB T1 terminator (fragment): transcription terminator T1 from the E. coli rrnB gene
   2584..2699    -  ncRNA          5S rRNA: Accession: RF00001 - 5S ribosomal RNA
   2730..2754    +  CDS            KanR (fragment): aminoglycoside phosphotransferase; aph(3')-Ia; confers resistance to kanamycin in bacteria or G418 (Geneticin®) in eukaryotes
   2784..2880    +  promoter       AmpR promoter (fragment): bla
   2883..3692    +  CDS            KanR: aminoglycoside phosphotransferase; aph(3')-Ia; confers resistance to kanamycin in bacteria or G418 (Geneticin®) in eukaryotes
   3701..3774    +  promoter       lacI promoter (fragment): lacI
   3775..387     +  CDS            lacI (across the origin): LACI_ECOLI - Experimental evidence at protein level: Swiss-Prot protein existence level 1. Repressor of the lactose operon. Binds allolactose as an inducer. From Escherichia coli (strain K12).
>Addgene plasmid #108317 | p005-RFP-strong | depositor full sequence | sequence record 212485 | p005-RFP-strong sequence 4467 bps
ATGCTGAATGAGGGCATCGTTCCCACTGCGATGCTGGTTGCCAACGATCAGATGGCGCTGGGCGCAATGC
GCGCCATTACCGAGTCCGGGCTGCGCGTTGGTGCGGATATCTCGGTAGTGGGATACGACGATACCGAAGA
TAGCTCATGTTATATCCCGCCGTTAACCACCATCAAACAGGATTTTCGCCTGCTGGGGCAAACCAGCGTG
GACCGCTTGCTGCAACTCTCTCAGGGCCAGGCGGTGAAGGGCAATCAGCTGTTGCCAGTCTCACTGGTGA
AAAGAAAAACCACCCTGGCGCCCAATACGCAAACCGCCTCTCCCCGCGCGTTGGCCGATTCATTAATGCA
GCTGGCACGACAGGTTTCCCGACTGGAAAGCGGGCAGTGACTCATGACCAAAATCCCTTAACGTGAGTTA
CGCGCGCGTCGTTCCACTGAGCGTCAGACCCCGTAGAAAAGATCAAAGGATCTTCTTGAGATCCTTTTTT
TCTGCGCGTAATCTGCTGCTTGCAAACAAAAAAACCACCGCTACCAGCGGTGGTTTGTTTGCCGGATCAA
GAGCTACCAACTCTTTTTCCGAAGGTAACTGGCTTCAGCAGAGCGCAGATACCAAATACTGTTCTTCTAG
TGTAGCCGTAGTTAGCCCACCACTTCAAGAACTCTGTAGCACCGCCTACATACCTCGCTCTGCTAATCCT
GTTACCAGTGGCTGCTGCCAGTGGCGATAAGTCGTGTCTTACCGGGTTGGACTCAAGACGATAGTTACCG
GATAAGGCGCAGCGGTCGGGCTGAACGGGGGGTTCGTGCACACAGCCCAGCTTGGAGCGAACGACCTACA
CCGAACTGAGATACCTACAGCGTGAGCTATGAGAAAGCGCCACGCTTCCCGAAGGGAGAAAGGCGGACAG
GTATCCGGTAAGCGGCAGGGTCGGAACAGGAGAGCGCACGAGGGAGCTTCCAGGGGGAAACGCCTGGTAT
CTTTATAGTCCTGTCGGGTTTCGCCACCTCTGACTTGAGCGTCGATTTTTGTGATGCTCGTCAGGGGGGC
GGAGCCTATGGAAAAACGCCAGCAACGCGGCCTTTTTACGGTTCCTGGCCTTTTGCTGGCCTTTTGCTCA
CATGTTCTTTCCTGCGTTATCCCCTGATTCTGTGGATAACCGTATTACCGCCTTTGAGTGAGCTGATACC
GCTCGCCGCAGCCGAACGACCGAGCGCAGCGAGTCAGTGAGCGAGGAAGCGGAAGGCGAGAGTAGGGAAC
TGCCAGGCATCAAACTAAGCAGAAGGCCCCTGACGGATGGCCTTTTTGCGTTTCTACAAACTCTTTCTGT
GTTGTAAAACGACGGCCAGTCTTAAGCTCGGGCCCCCTGGGCGGTTCTGATAACGAGTAATCGTTAATCC
GCAAATAACGTAAAAACCCGCTTCGGCGGGTTTTTTTATGGGGGGAGTTTAGGGAAAGAGCATTTGTCAG
AATATTTAAGGGCGCCTGTCACTTTGCTTGATATATGAGAATTATTTAACCTTATAAATGAGAAAAAAGC
AACGCACTTTAAATAAGATACGTTGCTTTTTCGATTGATGAACACCTATAATTAAACTATTCATCTATTA
TTTATGATTTTTTGTATATACAATATTTCTAGTTTGTTAAAGAGAATTAAGAAAATAAATCTCGAAAATA
ATAAAGGGAAAATCAGAAAAAGAGTATTGACTTAAAGTCTAACCTATAGGTATAATGTGTGGAGGGCCCA
AGTTCACTTAAAAAGGAGATCAACAATGAAAGCAATTTTCGTACTGAAACATCTTAATCATGCAGGGGAG
GGTTTCTAATGTCCCTGTCGAAACAAGTACTGCCACGTGATGTTCGCATGCGCTTTCATATGGATGGCTG
CGTTAATGGTCATCAGTTCATCATTGAGGGTGAAGGTACAGGCAAACCGTATGAGGGCAAGAAGATTCTG
AAACTGCGCGTGACGAAAGGTGGCCCGCTGCCGTTTGCGTTCGATATCCTGAGCTCTGTTTTTACTTACG
GTAACCGTTGTTTTTGCGATTATCCAGAGGACATGCCGGACTACTTTAAACAGAGCCTGCCGGAAGGTTA
CTCTTGGGAACGCACCCTGATGTTTGAGGATGGCGGTTGTGGTACGGCGAGCGCGCACATTAGTCTGGAT
AAGAACTGCTTCATTCACAATAGCACCTTCCATGGCGTCAATTTCCCGGCAGACGGTCCGGTCATGCAAA
AGAAAACGCTGAACTGGGAGCCGAGCAGCGAACTGATTACGGCGTGCGACGGTATCCTGAAAGGCGATGT
GACCATGTTTCTGTTGCTGGAAGGTGGCCACCGTCTTAAATGTCAGTTCACCACCAGCTACAAAGCCCAC
AAGGCAGTTAAGATTCCGCCGAATCACATTATCGAACACGTGCTTGTTAAAAAAGAGGTTGCCGACGGCT
TTCAGATCCAAGAGCATGCGGTCGCAAAGCACTTCACCGTCGACGTTAAAGAAACGTAACCCCAAGGGCG
ACACCCCCTAATTAGCCCGGGCGAAAGGCCCAGTCTTTCGACTGAGCCTTTCGTTTTATTTGATGCCTGG
CAGTTCCCTACTCTCGCATGGGGAGTCCCCACACTACCATCGGCGCTACGGCGTTTCACTTCTGAGTTCG
GCATGGGGTCAGGTGGGACCACCGCGCTACTGCCGCCAGGCAAACAAGGGGTGTTATGAGCCATATTCAG
GTATAAATGGGCTCGCGATAATGTTCAGAATTGGTTAATTGGTTGTAACACTGACCCCTATTTGTTTATT
TTTCTAAATACATTCAAATATGTATCCGCTCATGAGACAATAACCCTGATAAATGCTTCAATAATATTGA
AAAAGGAAGAATATGAGCCATATTCAACGGGAAACGTCGAGGCCGCGATTAAATTCCAACATGGATGCTG
ATTTATATGGGTATAAATGGGCTCGCGATAATGTCGGGCAATCAGGTGCGACAATCTATCGCTTGTATGG
GAAGCCCGATGCGCCAGAGTTGTTTCTGAAACATGGCAAAGGTAGCGTTGCCAATGATGTTACAGATGAG
ATGGTCAGACTAAACTGGCTGACGGAATTTATGCCACTTCCGACCATCAAGCATTTTATCCGTACTCCTG
ATGATGCATGGTTACTCACCACTGCGATCCCCGGAAAAACAGCGTTCCAGGTATTAGAAGAATATCCTGA
TTCAGGTGAAAATATTGTTGATGCGCTGGCAGTGTTCCTGCGCCGGTTGCACTCGATTCCTGTTTGTAAT
TGTCCTTTTAACAGCGATCGCGTATTTCGCCTCGCTCAGGCGCAATCACGAATGAATAACGGTTTGGTTG
ATGCGAGTGATTTTGATGACGAGCGTAATGGCTGGCCTGTTGAACAAGTCTGGAAAGAAATGCATAAACT
TTTGCCATTCTCACCGGATTCAGTCGTCACTCATGGTGATTTCTCACTTGATAACCTTATTTTTGACGAG
GGGAAATTAATAGGTTGTATTGATGTTGGACGAGTCGGAATCGCAGACCGATACCAGGATCTTGCCATCC
TATGGAACTGCCTCGGTGAGTTTTCTCCTTCATTACAGAAACGGCTTTTTCAAAAATATGGTATTGATAA
TCCTGATATGAATAAATTGCAGTTTCATTTGATGCTCGATGAGTTTTTCTAAGCGGCGCGCCATCGAATG
GCGCAAAACCTTTCGCGGTATGGCATGATAGCGCCCGGAAGAGAGTCAATTCAGGGTGGTGAATATGAAA
CCAGTAACGTTATACGATGTCGCAGAGTATGCCGGTGTCTCTTATCAGACCGTTTCCCGCGTGGTGAACC
AGGCCAGCCACGTTTCTGCGAAAACGCGGGAAAAAGTGGAAGCGGCGATGGCGGAGCTGAATTACATTCC
CAACCGCGTGGCACAACAACTGGCGGGCAAACAGTCGTTGCTGATTGGCGTTGCCACCTCCAGTCTGGCC
CTGCACGCGCCGTCGCAAATTGTCGCGGCGATTAAATCTCGCGCCGATCAACTGGGTGCCAGCGTGGTGG
TGTCGATGGTAGAACGAAGCGGCGTCGAAGCCTGTAAAGCGGCGGTGCACAATCTTCTCGCGCAACGCGT
CAGTGGGCTGATCATTAACTATCCGCTGGATGACCAGGATGCCATTGCTGTGGAAGCTGCCTGCACTAAT
GTTCCGGCGTTATTTCTTGATGTCTCTGACCAGACACCCATCAACAGTATTATTTTCTCCCATGAGGACG
GTACGCGACTGGGCGTGGAGCATCTGGTCGCATTGGGTCACCAGCAAATCGCGCTGTTAGCGGGCCCATT
AAGTTCTGTCTCGGCGCGTCTGCGTCTGGCTGGCTGGCATAAATATCTCACTCGCAATCAAATTCAGCCG
ATAGCGGAACGGGAAGGCGACTGGAGTGCCATGTCCGGTTTTCAACAAACCATGCAA
