Features (pLannotate 1.2.2; 11 found; start..end, strand, type, name):
    476..1064    +  rep_origin     ori: high-copy-number ColE1/pMB1/pBR322/pUC origin of replication
   1289..1306    +  terminator     rrnB T2 terminator (fragment): transcription terminator T2 from the E. coli rrnB gene
   1331..1350    -  CDS            lacZα (fragment): LacZα fragment of β-galactosidase; lacZ fragment
   1829..2491    +  CDS            ccalRFP1: ccalRFP1 is a basic (constitutively fluorescent) red fluorescent protein published in 2008, derived from Corynactis californica.
   2542..2582    -  terminator     rrnB T1 terminator (fragment): transcription terminator T1 from the E. coli rrnB gene
   2584..2699    -  ncRNA          5S rRNA: Accession: RF00001 - 5S ribosomal RNA
   2730..2754    +  CDS            KanR (fragment): aminoglycoside phosphotransferase; aph(3')-Ia; confers resistance to kanamycin in bacteria or G418 (Geneticin®) in eukaryotes
   2784..2880    +  promoter       AmpR promoter (fragment): bla
   2883..3692    +  CDS            KanR: aminoglycoside phosphotransferase; aph(3')-Ia; confers resistance to kanamycin in bacteria or G418 (Geneticin®) in eukaryotes
   3701..3774    +  promoter       lacI promoter (fragment): lacI
   3775..387     +  CDS            lacI (across the origin): LACI_ECOLI - Experimental evidence at protein level: Swiss-Prot protein existence level 1. Repressor of the lactose operon. Binds allolactose as an inducer. From Escherichia coli (strain K12).
>Addgene plasmid #108317 | p005-RFP-strong | addgene full sequence | sequence record 218823 | Addgene NGS Result
ATGCTGAATGAGGGCATCGTTCCCACTGCGATGCTGGTTGCCAACGATCAGATGGCGCTGGGCGCAATGC
GCGCCATTACCGAGTCCGGGCTGCGCGTTGGTGCGGATATCTCGGTAGTGGGATACGACGATACCGAAGA
TAGCTCATGTTATATCCCGCCGTTAACCACCATCAAACAGGATTTTCGCCTGCTGGGGCAAACCAGCGTG
GACCGCTTGCTGCAACTCTCTCAGGGCCAGGCGGTGAAGGGCAATCAGCTGTTGCCAGTCTCACTGGTGA
AAAGAAAAACCACCCTGGCGCCCAATACGCAAACCGCCTCTCCCCGCGCGTTGGCCGATTCATTAATGCA
GCTGGCACGACAGGTTTCCCGACTGGAAAGCGGGCAGTGACTCATGACCAAAATCCCTTAACGTGAGTTA
CGCGCGCGTCGTTCCACTGAGCGTCAGACCCCGTAGAAAAGATCAAAGGATCTTCTTGAGATCCTTTTTT
TCTGCGCGTAATCTGCTGCTTGCAAACAAAAAAACCACCGCTACCAGCGGTGGTTTGTTTGCCGGATCAA
GAGCTACCAACTCTTTTTCCGAAGGTAACTGGCTTCAGCAGAGCGCAGATACCAAATACTGTTCTTCTAG
TGTAGCCGTAGTTAGCCCACCACTTCAAGAACTCTGTAGCACCGCCTACATACCTCGCTCTGCTAATCCT
GTTACCAGTGGCTGCTGCCAGTGGCGATAAGTCGTGTCTTACCGGGTTGGACTCAAGACGATAGTTACCG
GATAAGGCGCAGCGGTCGGGCTGAACGGGGGGTTCGTGCACACAGCCCAGCTTGGAGCGAACGACCTACA
CCGAACTGAGATACCTACAGCGTGAGCTATGAGAAAGCGCCACGCTTCCCGAAGGGAGAAAGGCGGACAG
GTATCCGGTAAGCGGCAGGGTCGGAACAGGAGAGCGCACGAGGGAGCTTCCAGGGGGAAACGCCTGGTAT
CTTTATAGTCCTGTCGGGTTTCGCCACCTCTGACTTGAGCGTCGATTTTTGTGATGCTCGTCAGGGGGGC
GGAGCCTATGGAAAAACGCCAGCAACGCGGCCTTTTTACGGTTCCTGGCCTTTTGCTGGCCTTTTGCTCA
CATGTTCTTTCCTGCGTTATCCCCTGATTCTGTGGATAACCGTATTACCGCCTTTGAGTGAGCTGATACC
GCTCGCCGCAGCCGAACGACCGAGCGCAGCGAGTCAGTGAGCGAGGAAGCGGAAGGCGAGAGTAGGGAAC
TGCCAGGCATCAAACTAAGCAGAAGGCCCCTGACGGATGGCCTTTTTGCGTTTCTACAAACTCTTTCTGT
GTTGTAAAACGACGGCCAGTCTTAAGCTCGGGCCCCCTGGGCGGTTCTGATAACGAGTAATCGTTAATCC
GCAAATAACGTAAAAACCCGCTTCGGCGGGTTTTTTTATGGGGGGAGTTTAGGGAAAGAGCATTTGTCAG
AATATTTAAGGGCGCCTGTCACTTTGCTTGATATATGAGAATTATTTAACCTTATAAATGAGAAAAAAGC
AACGCACTTTAAATAAGATACGTTGCTTTTTCGATTGATGAACACCTATAATTAAACTATTCATCTATTA
TTTATGATTTTTTGTATATACAATATTTCTAGTTTGTTAAAGAGAATTAAGAAAATAAATCTCGAAAATA
ATAAAGGGAAAATCAGAAAAAGAGTATTGACTTAAAGTCTAACCTATAGGTATAATGTGTGGAGGGCCCA
AGTTCACTTAAAAAGTAGATCAACAATGAAAGCAATTTTCGTACTGAAACATCTTAATCATGCAGGGGAG
GGTTTCTAATGTCCCTGTCGAAACAAGTACTGCCACGTGATGTTCGCATGCGCTTTCATATGGATGGCTG
CGTTAATGGTCATCAGTTCATCATTGAGGGTGAAGGTACAGGCAAACCGTATGAGGGCAAGAAGATTCTG
AAACTGCGCGTGACGAAAGGTGGCCCGCTGCCGTTTGCGTTCGATATCCTGAGCTCTGTTTTTACTTACG
GTAACCGTTGTTTTTGCGATTATCCAGAGGACATGCCGGACTACTTTAAACAGAGCCTGCCGGAAGGTTA
CTCTTGGGAACGCACCCTGATGTTTGAGGATGGCGGTTGTGGTACGGCGAGCGCGCACATTAGTCTGGAT
AAGAACTGCTTCATTCACAATAGCACCTTCCATGGCGTCAATTTCCCGGCAGACGGTCCGGTCATGCAAA
AGAAAACGCTGAACTGGGAGCCGAGCAGCGAACTGATTACGGCGTGCGACGGTATCCTGAAAGGCGATGT
GACCATGTTTCTGTTGCTGGAAGGTGGCCACCGTCTTAAATGTCAGTTCACCACCAGCTACAAAGCCCAC
AAGGCAGTTAAGATTCCGCCGAATCACATTATCGAACACGTGCTTGTTAAAAAAGAGGTTGCCGACGGCT
TTCAGATCCAAGAGCATGCGGTCGCAAAGCACTTCACCGTCGACGTTAAAGAAACGTAACCCCAAGGGCG
ACACCCCCTAATTAGCCCGGGCGAAAGGCCCAGTCTTTCGACTGAGCCTTTCGTTTTATTTGATGCCTGG
CAGTTCCCTACTCTCGCATGGGGAGTCCCCACACTACCATCGGCGCTACGGCGTTTCACTTCTGAGTTCG
GCATGGGGTCAGGTGGGACCACCGCGCTACTGCCGCCAGGCAAACAAGGGGTGTTATGAGCCATATTCAG
GTATAAATGGGCTCGCGATAATGTTCAGAATTGGTTAATTGGTTGTAACACTGACCCCTATTTGTTTATT
TTTCTAAATACATTCAAATATGTATCCGCTCATGAGACAATAACCCTGATAAATGCTTCAATAATATTGA
AAAAGGAAGAATATGAGCCATATTCAACGGGAAACGTCGAGGCCGCGATTAAATTCCAACATGGATGCTG
ATTTATATGGGTATAAATGGGCTCGCGATAATGTCGGGCAATCAGGTGCGACAATCTATCGCTTGTATGG
GAAGCCCGATGCGCCAGAGTTGTTTCTGAAACATGGCAAAGGTAGCGTTGCCAATGATGTTACAGATGAG
ATGGTCAGACTAAACTGGCTGACGGAATTTATGCCACTTCCGACCATCAAGCATTTTATCCGTACTCCTG
ATGATGCATGGTTACTCACCACTGCGATCCCCGGAAAAACAGCGTTCCAGGTATTAGAAGAATATCCTGA
TTCAGGTGAAAATATTGTTGATGCGCTGGCAGTGTTCCTGCGCCGGTTGCACTCGATTCCTGTTTGTAAT
TGTCCTTTTAACAGCGATCGCGTATTTCGCCTCGCTCAGGCGCAATCACGAATGAATAACGGTTTGGTTG
ATGCGAGTGATTTTGATGACGAGCGTAATGGCTGGCCTGTTGAACAAGTCTGGAAAGAAATGCATAAACT
TTTGCCATTCTCACCGGATTCAGTCGTCACTCATGGTGATTTCTCACTTGATAACCTTATTTTTGACGAG
GGGAAATTAATAGGTTGTATTGATGTTGGACGAGTCGGAATCGCAGACCGATACCAGGATCTTGCCATCC
TATGGAACTGCCTCGGTGAGTTTTCTCCTTCATTACAGAAACGGCTTTTTCAAAAATATGGTATTGATAA
TCCTGATATGAATAAATTGCAATTTCATTTGATGCTCGATGAGTTTTTCTAAGCGGCGCGCCATCGAATG
GCGCAAAACCTTTCGCGGTATGGCATGATAGCGCCCGGAAGAGAGTCAATTCAGGGTGGTGAATATGAAA
CCAGTAACGTTATACGATGTCGCAGAGTATGCCGGTGTCTCTTATCAGACCGTTTCCCGCGTGGTGAACC
AGGCCAGCCACGTTTCTGCGAAAACGCGGGAAAAAGTGGAAGCGGCGATGGCGGAGCTGAATTACATTCC
CAACCGCGTGGCACAACAACTGGCGGGCAAACAGTCGTTGCTGATTGGCGTTGCCACCTCCAGTCTGGCC
CTGCACGCGCCGTCGCAAATTGTCGCGGCGATTAAATCTCGCGCCGATCAACTGGGTGCCAGCGTGGTGG
TGTCGATGGTAGAACGAAGCGGCGTCGAAGCCTGTAAAGCGGCGGTGCACAATCTTCTCGCGCAACGCGT
CAGTGGGCTGATCATTAACTATCCGCTGGATGACCAGGATGCCATTGCTGTGGAAGCTGCCTGCACTAAT
GTTCCGGCGTTATTTCTTGATGTCTCTGACCAGACACCCATCAACAGTATTATTTTCTCCCATGAGGACG
GTACGCGACTGGGCGTGGAGCATCTGGTCGCATTGGGTCACCAGCAAATCGCGCTGTTAGCGGGCCCATT
AAGTTCTGTCTCGGCGCGTCTGCGTCTGGCTGGCTGGCATAAATATCTCACTCGCAATCAAATTCAGCCG
ATAGCGGAACGGGAAGGCGACTGGAGTGCCATGTCCGGTTTTCAACAAACCATGCAA
